Addgene plasmid #243046: AiP20001 - pAAV-AiE2668m-minBG-SYFP2-WPRE3-BGHpA
Purpose: AiE2668m is an enhancer sequence designed to drive AAV-mediated transgene expression in specific populations of brain cells.
Depositing lab: Allen Institute for Brain Science & Bosiljka Tasic. Depositing organization: Allen Institute.
Backbone
  Vector backbone: pAAV2
  Vector type: AAV
Growth in bacteria
  Bacterial resistance: Ampicillin, 100 μg/mL
  Growth temperature: 37°C
  Growth strain: NEB Stable
  Copy number: High Copy
Gene/Insert
  Gene/Insert name: SYFP2
  Species: Synthetic
  Cloning method: Gibson Cloning
Terms and licenses: Academic/Nonprofit Terms; Industry Terms: Not Available to Industry
How to cite: AiP20001 - pAAV-AiE2668m-minBG-SYFP2-WPRE3-BGHpA was a gift from Allen Institute for Brain Science & Bosiljka Tasic (Addgene plasmid # 243046 ; http://n2t.net/addgene:243046 ; RRID:Addgene_243046)
