[The description below was written by a language model from this plasmid's Addgene catalogue record and pLannotate feature annotations shown in this document.]
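Description:
AiP20001 - pAAV-AiE2668m-minBG-SYFP2-WPRE3-BGHpA is an AAV transfer plasmid built on a pAAV2 backbone and intended for packaging a reporter genome into recombinant adeno-associated virus for delivery to brain tissue. The 4,660 nt plasmid is maintained in bacteria through a high-copy ColE1/pUC-type origin and selected with ampicillin via the bla gene and its native promoter. An f1 phage origin is also present, along with small remnants of pBR322 bom and rop sequences that are backbone leftovers rather than functional parts.

The payload lies between AAV2 inverted terminal repeats, which provide the cis signals for genome replication and encapsidation. One ITR is annotated in full, while the other is detected only as short fragments, a common outcome when these structured repeats are sequenced and automatically annotated. According to the construct name, the enhancer AiE2668m is placed upstream of a minimal beta-globin promoter (minBG). Neither element is annotated in the feature table, but they presumably occupy the unannotated stretch between the left ITR and the coding sequence. A minimal promoter has little activity on its own, so expression depends on the enhancer, which is described as designed to drive transgene expression in specific populations of brain cells. The record does not state which populations. The cassette expresses SYFP2, a rapidly maturing monomeric yellow fluorescent protein, followed by WPRE3, a shortened woodchuck hepatitis virus post-transcriptional element that boosts transcript expression while conserving packaging capacity, and a bovine growth hormone polyadenylation signal. The construct serves as a fluorescent reporter for evaluating or exploiting the cell-type specificity of the enhancer after AAV delivery.
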