Features (pLannotate 1.2.2; 14 found; start..end, strand, type, name):
     12..39      +  repeat_region  AAV2 ITR (fragment): inverted terminal repeat of adeno-associated virus serotype 2 inverted
     68..95      +  repeat_region  AAV2 ITR (fragment): inverted terminal repeat of adeno-associated virus serotype 2 inverted
    678..1394    +  CDS            SYFP2: SYFP2 is a basic (constitutively fluorescent) yellow fluorescent protein published in 2006, derived from Aequorea victoria. It is reported to be a very rapidly-maturing monomer with moderate acid sensitivity.
   1434..1591    +  misc_feature   WPRE (fragment): woodchuck hepatitis virus posttranscriptional regulatory element
   1597..1677    +  misc_feature   WPRE (fragment): woodchuck hepatitis virus posttranscriptional regulatory element
   1694..1805    +  polyA_signal   bGH poly(A) signal: bovine growth hormone polyadenylation signal
   1923..2063    +  repeat_region  AAV2 ITR: inverted terminal repeat of adeno-associated virus serotype 2 inverted
   2068..2119    -  misc_feature   bom (fragment): basis of mobility region from pBR322
   2138..2593    +  rep_origin     f1 ori (sequence partly withheld): f1 bacteriophage origin of replication; arrow indicates direction of (+) strand synthesis
   2594..2643    -  misc_feature   bom (fragment): basis of mobility region from pBR322
   2745..2780    -  CDS            rop (fragment): Rop protein, which maintains plasmids at low copy number; rop
   2875..2979    +  promoter       AmpR promoter: bla
   2980..3840    +  CDS            AmpR: β-lactamase; bla; confers resistance to ampicillin, carbenicillin, and related antibiotics
   4011..4599    +  rep_origin     ori: high-copy-number ColE1/pMB1/pBR322/pUC origin of replication
>Addgene plasmid #243046 | AiP20001 - pAAV-AiE2668m-minBG-SYFP2-WPRE3-BGHpA | addgene full sequence | sequence record 490109 | Addgene NGS Result
CCTGCAGGCAGCTGCGCGCTCGCTCGCTCACTGAGGCCGCCCGGGCGTCGGGCGACCTTTGGTCGCCCGG
CCTCAGTGAGCGAGCGAGCGCGCAGAGAGGGAGTGGCCAACTCCATCACTAGGGGTTCCTGCGGCCGCAC
GCGTTCTGAATTGACACTGACTATAGTAGAGCCCAAAAGCATGTGGCTGTGTAGAAAAGGTATGGAATTA
TGGAAGTCAGGTGATTATTGAAGTTTTGACTGAAGTCATATTTACATAATATCCAGTGGATGCACAATTT
ATCCTGCTTCTCCCAGTTACAGAATGCATATTTGTGTTAGATATTTTTAGACCTCCTCAGAGTTCACAAA
TTTATTTCCTGACATTTGGAAAACAAGCTACTGTTATTGGAAAGGCCAATTGGAAGGCATTAGAAATGCT
AGGGTAAATAGTGAACTAAAACCAACATTGCATATTTTGAGGAATTGAGGAAATTTGTGCCATTTTCAAG
GACTTGAAAGACACAAGGGTTTTGGTTTTTACCACATCTCTTTTCAACTTTTCTATCCGGTCTGTCACAA
AAAATTAAACCGCCGGCGGAGCTCGGGCTGGGCATAAAAGTCAGGGCAGAGCCATCTATTGCTTACATTT
GCTTCTGGGATCCAGATCTTTCGAAGCTAGCGCTACCGGTCGCCACCATGGTGAGCAAGGGCGAGGAGCT
GTTCACCGGGGTGGTGCCCATCCTGGTCGAGCTGGACGGCGACGTAAACGGCCACAAGTTCAGCGTGTCC
GGCGAGGGCGAGGGCGATGCCACCTACGGCAAGCTGACCCTGAAGCTGATCTGCACCACCGGCAAGCTGC
CCGTGCCCTGGCCCACCCTCGTGACCACCCTGGGCTACGGCGTGCAGTGCTTCGCCCGCTACCCCGACCA
CATGAAGCAGCACGACTTCTTCAAGTCCGCCATGCCCGAAGGCTACGTCCAGGAGCGCACCATCTTCTTC
AAGGACGACGGCAACTACAAGACCCGCGCCGAGGTGAAGTTCGAGGGCGACACCCTGGTGAACCGCATCG
AGCTGAAGGGCATCGACTTCAAGGAGGACGGCAACATCCTGGGGCACAAGCTGGAGTACAACTACAACAG
CCACAACGTCTATATCACCGCCGACAAGCAGAAGAACGGCATCAAGGCCAACTTCAAGATCCGCCACAAC
ATCGAGGACGGCGGCGTGCAGCTCGCCGACCACTACCAGCAGAACACCCCCATCGGCGACGGCCCCGTGC
TGCTGCCCGACAACCACTACCTGAGCTACCAGTCCAAGCTGAGCAAAGACCCCAACGAGAAGCGCGATCA
CATGGTCCTGCTGGAGTTCGTGACCGCCGCCGGGATCACTCTCGGCATGGACGAGCTGTACAAGTAAGTC
GACGGCGCGCCGCGGCCGCGAATTCGATATCATAATCAACCTCTGGATTACAAAATTTGTGAAAGATTGA
CTGGTATTCTTAACTATGTTGCTCCTTTTACGCTATGTGGATACGCTGCTTTAATGCCTTTGTATCATGC
TATTGCTTCCCGTATGGCTTTCATTTTCTCCTCCTTGTATAAATCCTGGTTAGTTCTTGCCACGGCGGAA
CTCATCGCCGCCTGCCTTGCCCGCTGCTGGACAGGGGCTCGGCTGTTGGGCACTGACAATTCCGTGGCTC
GAGAGATCTTCGACTGTGCCTTCTAGTTGCCAGCCATCTGTTGTTTGCCCCTCCCCCGTGCCTTCCTTGA
CCCTGGAAGGTGCCACTCCCACTGTCCTTTCCTAATAAAATGAGGAAATTGCATCGCATTGTCTGAGTAG
GTGTCATTCTATTCTGGGGGGTGGGGTGGGGCAGGACAGCAAGGGGGAGGATTGGGAAGACAATAGCAGG
CATGAGATCTCACGTGCGGACCGAGCGGCCGCAGGAACCCCTAGTGATGGAGTTGGCCACTCCCTCTCTG
CGCGCTCGCTCGCTCACTGAGGCCGGGCGACCAAAGGTCGCCCGACGCCCGGGCTTTGCCCGGGCGGCCT
CAGTGAGCGAGCGAGCGCGCAGCTGCCTGCAGGGGCGCCTGATGCGGTATTTTCTCCTTACGCATCTGTG
CGGTATTTCACACCGCATA
[95 nt withheld, positions 2120-2214]
T
[46 nt withheld, positions 2216-2261]
C
[141 nt withheld, positions 2263-2403]
CCTTTGACGTTGGAGTCCACGTTCTTT
[37 nt withheld, positions 2431-2467]
ACTCTATCTCGGGCTATTCTTTTGATTTATAAGGGATTTTGCCGATTTCGGTCTATTGGTTAAAAAATGA
GCTGATTTAACAAAAATTTAACGCGAATTTTAACAAAATATTAACGTTTACAATTTTATGGTGCACTCTC
AGTACAATCTGCTCTGATGCCGCATAGTTAAGCCAGCCCCGACACCCGCCAACACCCGCTGACGCGCCCT
GACGGGCTTGTCTGCTCCCGGCATCCGCTTACAGACAAGCTGTGACCGTCTCCGGGAGCTGCATGTGTCA
GAGGTTTTCACCGTCATCACCGAAACGCGCGAGACGAAAGGGCCTCGTGATACGCCTATTTTTATAGGTT
AATGTCATGATAATAATGGTTTCTTAGACGTCAGGTGGCACTTTTCGGGGAAATGTGCGCGGAACCCCTA
TTTGTTTATTTTTCTAAATACATTCAAATATGTATCCGCTCATGAGACAATAACCCTGATAAATGCTTCA
ATAATATTGAAAAAGGAAGAGTATGAGTATTCAACATTTCCGTGTCGCCCTTATTCCCTTTTTTGCGGCA
TTTTGCCTTCCTGTTTTTGCTCACCCAGAAACGCTGGTGAAAGTAAAAGATGCTGAAGATCAGTTGGGTG
CACGAGTGGGTTACATCGAACTGGATCTCAACAGCGGTAAGATCCTTGAGAGTTTTCGCCCCGAAGAACG
TTTTCCAATGATGAGCACTTTTAAAGTTCTGCTATGTGGCGCGGTATTATCCCGTATTGACGCCGGGCAA
GAGCAACTCGGTCGCCGCATACACTATTCTCAGAATGACTTGGTTGAGTACTCACCAGTCACAGAAAAGC
ATCTTACGGATGGCATGACAGTAAGAGAATTATGCAGTGCTGCCATAACCATGAGTGATAACACTGCGGC
CAACTTACTTCTGACAACGATCGGAGGACCGAAGGAGCTAACCGCTTTTTTGCACAACATGGGGGATCAT
GTAACTCGCCTTGATCGTTGGGAACCGGAGCTGAATGAAGCCATACCAAACGACGAGCGTGACACCACGA
TGCCTGTAGCAATGGCAACAACGTTGCGCAAACTATTAACTGGCGAACTACTTACTCTAGCTTCCCGGCA
ACAATTAATAGACTGGATGGAGGCGGATAAAGTTGCAGGACCACTTCTGCGCTCGGCCCTTCCGGCTGGC
TGGTTTATTGCTGATAAATCTGGAGCCGGTGAGCGTGGGTCTCGCGGTATCATTGCAGCACTGGGGCCAG
ATGGTAAGCCCTCCCGTATCGTAGTTATCTACACGACGGGGAGTCAGGCAACTATGGATGAACGAAATAG
ACAGATCGCTGAGATAGGTGCCTCACTGATTAAGCATTGGTAACTGTCAGACCAAGTTTACTCATATATA
CTTTAGATTGATTTAAAACTTCATTTTTAATTTAAAAGGATCTAGGTGAAGATCCTTTTTGATAATCTCA
TGACCAAAATCCCTTAACGTGAGTTTTCGTTCCACTGAGCGTCAGACCCCGTAGAAAAGATCAAAGGATC
TTCTTGAGATCCTTTTTTTCTGCGCGTAATCTGCTGCTTGCAAACAAAAAAACCACCGCTACCAGCGGTG
GTTTGTTTGCCGGATCAAGAGCTACCAACTCTTTTTCCGAAGGTAACTGGCTTCAGCAGAGCGCAGATAC
CAAATACTGTTCTTCTAGTGTAGCCGTAGTTAGGCCACCACTTCAAGAACTCTGTAGCACCGCCTACATA
CCTCGCTCTGCTAATCCTGTTACCAGTGGCTGCTGCCAGTGGCGATAAGTCGTGTCTTACCGGGTTGGAC
TCAAGACGATAGTTACCGGATAAGGCGCAGCGGTCGGGCTGAACGGGGGGTTCGTGCACACAGCCCAGCT
TGGAGCGAACGACCTACACCGAACTGAGATACCTACAGCGTGAGCTATGAGAAAGCGCCACGCTTCCCGA
AGGGAGAAAGGCGGACAGGTATCCGGTAAGCGGCAGGGTCGGAACAGGAGAGCGCACGAGGGAGCTTCCA
GGGGGAAACGCCTGGTATCTTTATAGTCCTGTCGGGTTTCGCCACCTCTGACTTGAGCGTCGATTTTTGT
GATGCTCGTCAGGGGGGCGGAGCCTATGGAAAAACGCCAGCAACGCGGCCTTTTTACGGTTCCTGGCCTT
TTGCTGGCCTTTTGCTCACATGT
